>Addgene plasmid #226316 | pJB67 | addgene full sequence | sequence record 449928 | Addgene NGS Result
TCTGATGTTACATTGCACAAGATAAAAATATATCATCATGAACAATAAAACTGTCTGCTTACATAAACAG
TAATACAAGGGGTGTTATGAGCCATATTCAACGGGAAACGTCTTGCTCGAGGCCGCGATTAAATTCCAAC
ATGGATGCTGATTTATATGGGTATAAATGGGCTCGCGATAATGTCGGGCAATCAGGTGCGACAATCTATC
GATTGTATGGGAAGCCCGATGCGCCAGAGTTGTTTCTGAAACATGGCAAAGGTAGCGTTGCCAATGATGT
TACAGATGAGATGGTCAGACTAAACTGGCTGACGGAATTTATGCCTCTTCCGACCATCAAGCATTTTATC
CGTACTCCTGATGATGCATGGTTACTCACCACTGCGATCCCCGGGAAAACAGCATTCCAGGTATTAGAAG
AATATCCTGATTCAGGTGAAAATATTGTTGATGCGCTGGCAGTGTTCCTGCGCCGGTTGCATTCGATTCC
TGTTTGTAATTGTCCTTTTAACAGCGATCGCGTATTTCGACTCGCTCAGGCGCAATCACGAATGAATAAC
GGTTTGGTTGATGCGAGTGATTTTGATGACGAGCGTAATGGCTGGCCTGTTGAACAAGTCTGGAAAGAAA
TGCATAAGCTTTTGCCATTCTCACCGGATTCAGTCGTCACTCATGGTGATTTCTCACTTGATAACCTTAT
TTTTGACGAGGGGAAATTAATAGGTTGTATTGATGTTGGACGAGTCGGAATCGCAGACCGATACCAGGAT
CTTGCCATCCTATGGAACTGCCTCGGTGAGTTTTCTCCTTCATTACAGAAACGGCTTTTTCAAAAATATG
GTATTGATAATCCTGATATGAATAAATTGCAGTTTCATTTGATGCTCGATGAGTTTTTCTAATCAGAATT
GGTTAATTGGTTGTAACACTGGCAGAGCATTACGCTGACTTGACGGGACGGCGGCTTTGTTGAATAAATC
GAACTTTTGCTGAGTTGAAGGATCAGATCACGCATCTTCCCCTTACAGACAAGCTGTGACCGCCTCCGGG
AGCTGCATGTGTCAGAGGTTTTCACCGTCATCACCGAAACGCGCGAGGCAGCAGATCAATTCGCGCGCGA
AGGCGAAGCGGCATGCATTTACGTTGACACCATCGAATGGTGCAAAACCTTTCGCGGTATGGCATGATAG
CGCCCGGAAGAGAGTCAATTCAGGGTGGTGAATGTGAAACCAGTAACGTTATACGATGTCGCAGAGTATG
CCGGTGTCTCTTATCAGACCGTTTCCCGCGTGGTGAACCAGGCCAGCCACGTTTCTGCGAAAACGCGGGA
AAAAGTGGAAGCGGCGATGGCGGAGCTGAATTACATTCCCAACCGCGTGGCACAACAACTGGCGGGCAAA
CAGTCGTTGCTGATTGGCGTTGCCACCTCCAGTCTGGCCCTGCACGCGCCGTCGCAAATTGTCGCGGCGA
TTAAATCTCGCGCCGATCAACTGGGTGCCAGCGTGGTGGTGTCGATGGTAGAACGAAGCGGCGTCGAAGC
CTGTAAAGCGGCGGTGCACAATCTTCTCGCGCAACGCGTCAGTGGGCTGATCATTAACTATCCGCTGGAT
GACCAGGATGCCATTGCTGTGGAAGCTGCCTGCACTAATGTTCCGGCGTTATTTCTTGATGTCTCTGACC
AGACACCCATCAACAGTATTATTTTCTCCCATGAAGACGGTACGCGACTGGGCGTGGAGCATCTGGTCGC
ATTGGGTCACCAGCAAATCGCGCTGTTAGCGGGCCCATTAAGTTCTGTCTCGGCGCGTCTGCGTCTGGCT
GGCTGGCATAAATATCTCACTCGCAATCAAATTCAGCCGATAGCGGAACGGGAAGGCGACTGGAGTGCCA
TGTCCGGTTTTCAACAAACCATGCAAATGCTGAATGAGGGCATCGTTCCCACTGCGATGCTGGTTGCCAA
CGATCAGATGGCGCTGGGCGCAATGCGCGCCATTACCGAGTCCGGGCTGCGCGTTGGTGCGGATATCTCG
GTAGTGGGATACGACGATACCGAAGACAGCTCATGTTATATCCCGCCGTTAACCACCATCAAACAGGATT
TTCGCCTGCTGGGGCAAACCAGCGTGGACCGCTTGCTGCAACTCTCTCAGGGCCAGGCGGTGAAGGGCAA
TCAGCTGTTGCCCGTGTCACTGGTGAAAAGAAAAACCACCCTGGCGCCCAATACGCAAACCGCCTCTCCC
CGCGCGTTGGCCGATTCATTAATGCAGCTGGCACGACAGGTTTCCCGACTGGAAAGCGGGCAGTGAGCGC
AACGCAATTAATGTAAGTTAGCGCGAATTGATCTGGTTTGACAGCTTATCATCGACTGCACGGTGCACCA
ATGCTTCTGGCGTCAGGCAGCCATCGGAAGCTGTGGTATGGCTGTGCAGGTCGTAAATCACTGCATAATT
CGTGTCGCTCAAGGCGCACTCCCGTTCTGGATAATGTTTTTTGCGCCGACATCATAACGGTTCTGGCAAA
TATTCTGAAATGAGCTGTTGACAATTAATCATCCGGCTCGTATAATGTGTGGAATTGTGAGCGGATAACA
ATTTCACACAGGAAACAGACCATGTCCCCTTCACAGTCAGGAATGAATCCTGCCGACCTGAGCGGACTCT
CTGGCAAGGAACTGGCACGCGCACGCCGCGCTGCACTATCCAAGCAAGGGAAAGCAGCTGTTTCTAATAA
AACGGCTAGCGTAAACCGTAGCACTAAACAGGCGGCATCTTCGATCAATACAAATCAGGTGCGCTCTTCT
GTAAATGAAGTGCCCACTGATTACCAAATGGCGGATCAATTGTGCTCTACGATTGATCATGCTGACTTTG
GTACCGAAAGCAATCGCGTTAGAGATCTCTGCCGTCAACGCAGAGAGGCACTATCAACTATCGGTAAAAA
AGCGGTTAAAACCAACGGCAAGCCGTCGGGTCGCGTTCGACCACAGCAATCAGTGGTTCACAACGACGCA
ATGATCGAAAATGCCGGTGATACTAACCAATCATCGTCCACTTCATTAAATAATGAACTTTCCGAAATCT
GCTCCATAGCAGACGACATGCCGGAGCGTTTTGGTTCACAAGCCAAAACCGTCCGTGATATCTGCCGTGC
ACGCCGTCAAGCGCTCTCTGAGCGTGGAACTCGCGCCGTGCCGCCAAAGCCGCAATCTCAAGGTGGTCCA
GGACGCAATGGCTATCAAATTGATGGATACCTAGATACCGCACTTCATGGCCGCGATGCCGCCAAGCGCC
ACCGTGAAATGCTCTGTCAATACGGCCGCGGCACAGCACCTTCCTGCAAGCCAACAGGCCGTGTCAAAAA
TTCTGTACAGTCGGGCAACGCAGCGCCAAAAGCCGTTGAAACCGGTCACACCCTATCCGGCGGATCTGTT
ACGGGCACGCAAGTGGATCGTAAATCTCATGTGACTGGAAACGAGCCGGGCACTTGCCGAGCAGTCACGG
GCACCGAGTACGTAGGTACTGAGCAATTCACCTCTTTTTGCAATACCAGCCCCAAGCCAAATGCGACGGC
AGTCAATGTGACCACAACGGCTCGTGGTCGCCCTGTTAGCGGTACGGAAGTTTCACGGACCGAGAAGGTA
ACTGGCAACGAATCCGGTGTCTGCCGTAACGTTACCGGCACCGAATACATGAGTAATGAAGCTCACTTTT
CTCTATGTGGAACAGCCGCAAAGCCTTCACAAGCGGATGCGGTCATGTTCGGCGCCACAGCACGAACGCA
TCAAGTGGTCAGTGGCAGTGATGAATTCAGGCCCTCTTCTGTTACGGGTAACGAATCGGGTGCAAAACGC
ACAATTACCGGCTCGCAGTACGCAGACGAAGGTCTTGCGCGACTCACGATCAACGGAGCACCTGCAGCGG
TAGCCAGAACCCACACCTTTGCGGGCTCTGACGTTACCGGCACGGAAATCGGTCGCTCTACTCGCGTAAC
TGGTGATGAAAGCGGTTCGTGTCGTTCAATCTCAGGCACCGAGTATCTCAGTAACGAGCAATTCCAATCC
TTTTGTGACACAAAACCTCAACGCAGCCCGTTCGCCGTTGGCCAAGATCGCACGAACAAGGGTCAGTCTG
TGACTGGTAACTTGGTTGATCGTTCCGAACTGGTTACAGGTAACGAACCAGGTTCATGCTCTCGGGTTAC
AGGCTCTCAGTATGGCCAAAGCAAAATCTGCGGTGGTGGCGTGGGAGCAGTGCGCTCAATGCGCACCCTT
CGCGGCACCTCAGTATCTGGCCAACAGCTAGATCATGCCCCAAAGATGTCCGGTGACGAGCGCGGCGGGT
GCATGCCCGTCACCGGTAATGAGTACTACGGTCGTGAACATTTCGAACCGTTTTGTACGAGCACCCCAGA
GCCCGAAGCTCAATCAACTGAACAATCATTGACCTGTGAAGGACAAATTATTAGCGGCACTTCAGTTGAC
GCCAGTGATTTGGTCACAGGAAATGAAATCGGTGAACAGCAACTCATCAGCGGTGACGCCTATGTTGGCG
CGCAGCAGACAGGTTGCCTTCCCACTAGTCCACGCTTCAACCAAACTGGCAATGTTCAGTCAATGGGTTT
TAAGAACACCAATCAGCCAGAACAAAACTTTGCACCAGGTGAAGTAATGCCTACTGACTTTAGTATTCAA
ACCCCAGCTCGCTCGGCTCAGAATCGCATTACAGGTAACGACATTGCGCCCTCAGGTCGCATTACAGGCC
CTGGTATGCTGGCAACCGGCTTGATTACAGGAACCCCCGAATTCAGGCACGCTGCGCGCGAGTTGGTTGG
TTCTCCACAACCCATGGCAATGGCCATGGCCAACCGTAATAAGGCTGCTCAAGCACCTGTTGTGCAGCCA
GAAGTGGTTGCAACTCAGGAAAAGCCTGAGTTGGTATGTGCACCAAGAAGCGATCAAATGGATCGTGTGA
GTGGCGAAGGCAAAGAACGTTGCCACATCACTGGCGATGACTGGTCAGTTAACAAGCACATCACCGGTAC
AGCCGGTCAATGGGCGAGTGGTCGCAACCCTTCCATGCGCGGTAATGCGCGTGTGGTCGAAACCAGCGCG
TTTGCCAATCGCAATGTGCCAAAACCTGAAAAGCCGGGCTCCAAGATCACGGGCAGTAGTGGTAATGACA
CCCAAGGTAGTCTGATCACTTACTCCGGCGGCGCGCGCGGTTGAAGCGGTTAAGAGAAGATTTTCAGCCT
GATACAGATTAAATCAGAACGCAGAAGCGGTCTGATAAAACAGAATTTGCCTGGCGGCAGTAGCGCGGTG
GTCCCACCTGACCCCATGCCGAACTCAGAAGTGAAACGCCGTAGCGCCGATGGTAGTGTGGGGTATCCCC
ATGCGAGAGTAGGGAACTGCCAGGCATCAAATAAAACGAAAGGCTCAGTCGAAAGACTGGGCCTTTCGTT
TTATCTGTTGTTTGTCGGTGAACGCTCTCCTGAGTAGGACAGATCCGCCGGGAGCGGATTTGAACGTTGC
GAAGCAACGGCCCGGAGGGTGGCGGGCAGGACGCCCGCCATAAACTGCCAGGCATCAAATTAAGCAGAAG
GCCATCCTGACGGATGGCCTTTTCTGGCTGGATGATGGGGCGATTCAGGCCTGGTATGAGTCAGCAACAC
CTTCTTCACGAGGCAGACCTCAGCGCCCCCCCCCCCCTGCAGGTCGATCTGGTAACCCCAGCGCGGTTGC
TTTGTTCGATCCGCTGGCCGGTAAAACCCCAAGTTATCTATCTGGGAGCTTATCTTTGGGCCTATCGCAG
CAATAGCCTGGATGCGGGGCCGCCGATCGTGGTGTTCGACTATCAAACCGGCCGCAGTGGTCAACATGCC
GCCGAGTTTCTTCAGCACTGGCCAGCCAATGGACCAACCAATGGACCAACCAATGGACCAACCAATGTAC
CAACCAATGGACCAACCAATGGACCAACCAATGGGCAAGGCACCTTGATGGTCGATGACTACAGCGGGTA
CAAAGCCCTGTTCCGTGCGGGCGTGACCGAGCTTGGCTGCTGGGCCCATGCCCGGCGCAAGTTCTTTGAT
CTGCACAAGGCCAGCAATCATCCGGTTGCGCACGAGGCACTGTCGCGGATTGCCCGGTTGTATCTTGCAG
AAGAAGAGGCCCAAGGCATGGACATTGCGGGGCGGATGCAACACCGTGCCCTGCACAGCCTGCCGCAGTT
GCAGGACATGCACCAGTGGCTCAGAAATTGCATCAACGCATATAGCGCTAGCAGCACGCCATAGTGACTG
GCGATGCTGTCGGAATGGACGATATCCCGCAAGAGGCCCGGCAGTACCGGCATAACCAAGCCTATGCCCT
CATGACCAAAATCCCTTAACGTGAGTTTTCGTTCCACTGAGCGTCAGACCCCGTAGAAAAGATCAAAGGA
TCTTCTTGAGATCCTTTTTTTCTGCGCGTAATCTGCTGCTTGCAAACAAAAAAACCACCGCTACCAGCGG
TGGTTTGTTTGCCGGATCAAGAGCTACCAACTCTTTTTCCGAAGGTAACTGGCTTCAGCAGAGCGCAGAT
ACCAAATACTGTCCTTCTAGTGTAGCCGTAGTTAGGCCACCACTTCAAGAACTCTGTAGCACCGCCTACA
TACCTCGCTCTGCTAATCCTGTTACCAGTGGCTGCTGCCAGTGGCGATAAGTCGTGTCTTACCGGGTTGG
ACTCAAGACGATAGTTACCGGATAAGGCGCAGCGGTCGGGCTGAACGGGGGGTTCGTGCACACAGCCCAG
CTTGGAGCGAACGACCTACACCGAACTGAGATACCTACAGCGTGAGCTATGAGAAAGCGCCACGCTTCCC
GAAGGGAGAAAGGCGGACAGGTATCCGGTAAGCGGCAGGGTCGGAACAGGAGAGCGCACGAGGGAGCTTC
CAGGGGGAAACGCCTGGTATCTTTATAGTCCTGTCGGGTTTCGCCACCTCTGACTTGAGCGTCGATTTTT
GTGATGCTCGTCAGGGGGGCGGAGCCTATGGAAAAACGCCAGCAACGCGGCCTTTTTACGGTTCCTGGCC
TTTTGCTGGCCTTTTGCTCACATGTTCTTTCCTGCGTTAGGACCCAACGCTGCCCGAGATGCGCCGCGTG
CGGCTGCTGGAGATGGCGGACGCGATGGATATGTTCTGCCACCTGCGACTCAAACTTCTGATCTGGGATG
GCACGGGGGTGTGGCTCTGTCAGCGCCGGTTGCACCGGGGGCATTTTTATTGGCCAAAGCCCGGGGATGA
TCGGTTTATCATGAGTGCCGAACACTGGCAGTGGCTGACCACCGGGGTTGACTGGCAGAGGCTCTGCGCC
AAGCCACAGGCCCACTGGCAAGTGTGAGATTTTTCAGGATTTCGTCTTGAAAAATCAGCACATGCAGCCT
GGGGTTTGGTATAATCAACCTCATGATTTCAAACGCAGAAACCGGTCATTCATCCCCTGAAACGCCCTCC
GTGGCGTGGCTGATTGCGCAACTGGAACTGCGGGATTCTGAGTTGGCAAAACTTGATGCGGCACTGGTGC
AACGCAATCAAGACATCCGCCATTTAACCCAAAATCTTCATGCCAAAGACATCAAGATCAAGGCACTCAC
CCATGAACTGGCGTATTACCGCCGTATCCGCTTCGGGGCCAAAACCGAGGCCATGAGTGCCGAGCAACTG
CACCTGTTCGAAGACGATCTGGCCGAGGTAGTAAGCTTAGATCGACCTGCAGGGGGGGGGGGAAAGCCAC
GTTGTGTCTCAAAATC
Features (pLannotate 1.2.2; 14 found; start..end, strand, type, name):
     87..902     +  CDS            KanR: aminoglycoside phosphotransferase; aph(3')-Ia; confers resistance to kanamycin in bacteria or G418 (Geneticin®) in eukaryotes
   1062..1102    -  CDS            rop (fragment): Rop protein, which maintains plasmids at low copy number; rop
   1146..1223    +  promoter       lacIq promoter: lacI (mutant); In the lacIq allele, a single base change in the promoter boosts expression of the lacI gene about 10-fold.
   1224..2306    +  CDS            lacI: lac repressor; lacI; The lac repressor binds to the lac operator to inhibit transcription in E. coli. This inhibition can be relieved by adding lactose or isopropyl-β-D-thiogalactopyranoside (IPTG).
   2348..2365    +  promoter       tet promoter (fragment): E. coli promoter for tetracycline efflux protein gene
   2361..2462    -  CDS            yciV (fragment): RNAAM_ECOLI - Also known as trpH From Escherichia coli (strain K12).
   2538..2567    +  promoter       trc promoter: strong E. coli promoter; hybrid between the trp and lac UV5 promoters
   2575..2591    +  protein_bind   lac operator: The lac repressor binds to the lac operator to inhibit transcription in E. coli. This inhibition can be relieved by adding lactose or isopropyl-β-D-thiogalactopyranoside (IPTG). lac repressor encoded by lacI
   2618..5221    +  CDS            csoS2: CSOS2_HALNC - Experimental evidence at protein level: Swiss-Prot protein existence level 1. Unlike beta-carboxysomes, alpha-carboxysomes (Cb) can form without cargo protein. CsoS2 is essential for Cb formation and is also capable of targeting foreign proteins to the Cb. The Cb shell assembles with the aid of CsoS2; CsoS1A, CsoS1B and CsoS1C form the majority of the shell while CsoS4A and CsoS4B form vertices. CsoS1D forms pseudohexamers that probably control metabolite flux into and out of the shell. From Halothiobacillus neapolitanus (strain ATCC 23641 / c2) (Thiobacillus neapolitanus).
   5299..5414    +  ncRNA          5S rRNA: Accession: RF00001 - 5S ribosomal RNA
   5418..5489    +  terminator     rrnB T1 terminator: transcription terminator T1 from the E. coli rrnB gene
   5596..5623    +  terminator     rrnB T2 terminator: transcription terminator T2 from the E. coli rrnB gene
   6253..6368    -  CDS            TcR (fragment): tetracycline efflux protein; tet; confers resistance to tetracycline
   6446..7034    +  rep_origin     ori: high-copy-number ColE1/pMB1/pBR322/pUC origin of replication
