[The description below was written by a language model from this plasmid's Addgene catalogue record and pLannotate feature annotations shown in this document.]
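Description:
pJB67 is a bacterial expression and genome-integration plasmid built on the pSAV108 backbone, described as a shuttle vector between E. coli and the chemoautotroph Halothiobacillus neapolitanus. In E. coli it replicates from a ColE1/pMB1-type origin and is selected with kanamycin through an aph(3')-Ia aminoglycoside phosphotransferase gene; copy number is recorded as unknown. According to the catalogue entry, the gene of interest and the kanamycin marker are integrated into a neutral site on the H. neapolitanus genome. The homology regions that would direct this integration are not identified in the feature table, which leaves several stretches of the 7,786 nt sequence unannotated. Short fragments of rop, the tetracycline resistance gene, the tet promoter and yciV appear to be remnants of earlier vector construction rather than functional parts.

The payload is a mutant csoS2 gene from H. neapolitanus, inserted by Golden Gate cloning. CsoS2 is the protein essential for α-carboxysome formation, aiding assembly of the shell. This variant carries six lysine-to-alanine substitutions (K261A, K320A, K380A, K436A, K495A, K546A), one in each of the repeats the insert name labels MR1-6. Expression is driven by the trc promoter, a strong trp/lac hybrid, followed by a lac operator. A lacI repressor gene under the lacIq promoter is carried on the same plasmid, so transcription is repressed until induced with IPTG. Downstream lie a 5S rRNA segment and the rrnB T1 and T2 terminators. The construct is suited to testing how these conserved lysines in the repeated motifs contribute to CsoS2-driven α-carboxysome assembly in the native host.
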