Addgene plasmid #226316: pJB67
Purpose: E. coli and H. neapolitanus shuttle vector; integrates the gene of interest and a kanamycin resistance marker into a neutral site on the H. neapolitanus genome.
Depositing lab: David Savage. Depositing organization: University of California, Berkeley. Publication: Conserved and repetitive motifs in an intrinsically disordered protein drive ⍺-carboxysome assembly. Turnsek JB, Oltrogge LM, Savage DF. J Biol Chem. 2024 Jul 4;300(8):107532. doi: 10.1016/j.jbc.2024.107532. PubMed 38971311.
Backbone
  Vector backbone: pSAV108
  Backbone manufacturer: Savage Lab
  Vector type: Bacterial Expression
Growth in bacteria
  Bacterial resistance: Kanamycin, 50 μg/mL
  Growth temperature: 37°C
  Growth strain: DH5alpha
  Copy number: Unknown
Gene/Insert
  Gene/Insert name: CsoS2 with K to A CsoS2 MR1-6
  Species: H. neapolitanus
  Insert size (bp): 2613
  Mutation: K261A, K320A, K380A, K436A, K495A, K546A
  Promoter: pTRC
  Cloning method: Golden Gate
Terms and licenses: Academic/Nonprofit Terms; Industry Terms: Not Available to Industry
How to cite: pJB67 was a gift from David Savage (Addgene plasmid # 226316 ; http://n2t.net/addgene:226316 ; RRID:Addgene_226316)
